>Addgene plasmid #111640 | PTE_27 | depositor full sequence | sequence record 209857 | PTE_27 sequence 7642 bps
CCGACACCATCGAATGGTGCAAAACCTTTCGCGGTATGGCATGATAGCGCCCGGAAGAGAGTCAATTCAG
GGTGGTGAATGTGAAACCAGTAACGTTATACGATGTCGCAGAGTATGCCGGTGTCTCTTATCAGACCGTT
TCCCGCGTGGTGAACCAGGCCAGCCACGTTTCTGCGAAAACGCGGGAAAAAGTGGAAGCGGCGATGGCGG
AGCTGAATTACATTCCCAACCGCGTGGCACAACAACTGGCGGGCAAACAGTCGTTGCTGATTGGCGTTGC
CACCTCCAGTCTGGCCCTGCACGCGCCGTCGCAAATTGTCGCGGCGATTAAATCTCGCGCCGATCAACTG
GGTGCCAGCGTGGTGGTGTCGATGGTAGAACGAAGCGGCGTCGAAGCCTGTAAAGCGGCGGTGCACAATC
TTCTCGCGCAACGCGTCAGTGGGCTGATCATTAACTATCCGCTGGATGACCAGGATGCCATTGCTGTGGA
AGCTGCCTGCACTAATGTTCCGGCGTTATTTCTTGATGTCTCTGACCAGACACCCATCAACAGTATTATT
TTCTCCCATGAAGACGGTACGCGACTGGGCGTGGAGCATCTGGTCGCATTGGGTCACCAGCAAATCGCGC
TGTTAGCGGGCCCATTAAGTTCTGTCTCGGCGCGTCTGCGTCTGGCTGGCTGGCATAAATATCTCACTCG
CAATCAAATTCAGCCGATAGCGGAACGGGAAGGCGACTGGAGTGCCATGTCCGGTTTTCAACAAACCATG
CAAATGCTGAATGAGGGCATCGTTCCCACTGCGATGCTGGTTGCCAACGATCAGATGGCGCTGGGCGCAA
TGCGCGCCATTACCGAGTCCGGGCTGCGCGTTGGTGCGGATATCTCGGTAGTGGGATACGACGATACCGA
AGACAGCTCATGTTATATCCCGCCGTTAACCACCATCAAACAGGATTTTCGCCTGCTGGGGCAAACCAGC
GTGGACCGCTTGCTGCAACTCTCTCAGGGCCAGGCGGTGAAGGGCAATCAGCTGTTGCCCGTCTCACTGG
TGAAAAGAAAAACCACCCTGGCGCCCAATACGCAAACCGCCTCTCCCCGCGCGTTGGCCGATTCATTAAT
GCAGCTGGCACGACAGGTTTCCCGACTGGAAAGCGGGCAGTGAGCGCAACGCAATTAATGTAAGTTAGCT
CACTCATTAGGCACAATTCTCATGTTTGACAGCTTATCATCGACTGCACGGTGCACCAATGCTTCTGGCG
TCAGGCAGCCATCGGAAGCTGTGGTATGGCTGTGCAGGTCGTAAATCACTGCATAATTCGTGTCGCTCAA
GGCGCACTCCCGTTCTGGATAATGTTTTTTGCGCCGACATCATAACGGTTCTGGCAAATATTCTGAAATG
AGCTGTTGACAATTAATCATCGGCTCGTATAATGTGTGGAATTGTGAGCGGATAACAATTTCACACAGGA
AACAGCCAGTCCGTTTAGGTGTTTTCACGAGCACTTCACCAACAAGGACCATAGCATATGAAAATCGAAG
AAGGTAAACTGGTAATCTGGATTAACGGCGATAAAGGCTATAACGGTCTCGCTGAAGTCGGTAAGAAATT
CGAGAAAGATACCGGAATTAAAGTCACCGTTGAGCATCCGGATAAACTGGAAGAGAAATTCCCACAGGTT
GCGGCAACTGGCGATGGCCCTGACATTATCTTCTGGGCACACGACCGCTTTGGTGGCTACGCTCAATCTG
GCCTGTTGGCTGAAATCACCCCGGACAAAGCGTTCCAGGACAAGCTGTATCCGTTTACCTGGGATGCCGT
ACGTTACAACGGCAAGCTGATTGCTTACCCGATCGCTGTTGAAGCGTTATCGCTGATTTATAACAAAGAT
CTGCTGCCGAACCCGCCAAAAACCTGGGAAGAGATCCCGGCGCTGGATAAAGAACTGAAAGCGAAAGGTA
AGAGCGCGCTGATGTTCAACCTGCAAGAACCGTACTTCACCTGGCCGCTGATTGCTGCTGACGGGGGTTA
TGCGTTCAAGTATGAAAACGGCAAGTACGACATTAAAGACGTGGGCGTGGATAACGCTGGCGCGAAAGCG
GGTCTGACCTTCCTGGTTGACCTGATTAAAAACAAACACATGAATGCAGACACCGATTACTCCATCGCAG
AAGCTGCCTTTAATAAAGGCGAAACAGCGATGACCATCAACGGCCCGTGGGCATGGTCCAACATCGACAC
CAGCAAAGTGAATTATGGTGTAACGGTACTGCCGACCTTCAAGGGTCAACCATCCAAACCGTTCGTTGGC
GTGCTGAGCGCAGGTATTAACGCCGCCAGTCCGAACAAAGAGCTGGCAAAAGAGTTCCTCGAAAACTATC
TGCTGACTGATGAAGGTCTGGAAGCGGTTAATAAAGACAAACCGCTGGGTGCCGTAGCGCTGAAGTCTTA
CGAGGAAGAGTTGGCGAAAGATCCACGTATTGCCGCCACTATGGAAAACGCCCAGAAAGGTGAAATCATG
CCGAACATCCCGCAGATGTCCGCTTTCTGGTATGCCGTGCGTACTGCGGTGATCAACGCCGCCAGCGGTC
GTCAGACTGTCGATGAAGCCCTGAAAGACGCGCAGACTAATTCGAGCTCGAACAACAACAACAATAACAA
TAACAACAACCTCGGGATCGAGGGAAGGATTTCAGAATTCATCACCAACAGCGGCGACCGTATCAACACC
GTTCGTGGTCCGATCACCATCTCTGAGGCCGGTTTCACTCTGATGCATGAGCATATCTGCGGTTCTTCTG
CGGGTTTTCTCCGCGCTTGGCCGGAGTTCTTCGGTTCCCGTGATGCACTGGCGGAAAAAGCGGTTCGCGG
CCTCCGTCGCGCTCGTGCTGCCGGCGTTCGTACCATCGTTGATGTTTCTACCTTTGATCTCGGCCGTGAC
GTTGAGCTGCTCGCCGAAGTTTCTGAAGCGGCGGACGTTCACATCGTCGCGGCGACGGGTCTGTGGTTCG
ACCCGCCTCTGTCTATGCGCCTGCGTTCTGTTGAGGAACTCACCCAGTTCTTTCTGCGCGAAATCCAGTA
CGGTATCGAGGATACCGGCATCCGTGCAGGTATCATCAAAGTTGCGACCACCGGTAAAGCCACGCCGTTC
CAGGAGCGTGTACTCCGTGCGGCTGCACGCGCCTCTCTCGCGACCGGTGTGCCTGTTACCACCCATACCG
ATGCTTCTCAGCGTGACGGTGAGCAGCAGGCGGACATCTTCGAATCTGAAGGCCTCGATCCGAGCCGTGT
TTGCATTGGTCATTCTGACGACACCGACGACCTGGACTACCTGACCGCTCTCGCAGCTCGCGGTTATCTG
ATTGGTCTGGATGGCATTCCGCACAGCGCGATCGGCCTGGAAGACAACGCGTCCGCTGCCGCGCTGCTGG
GCCTGCGCTCTTGGCAAACCCGTGCCCTCCTGATCAAAGCGCTGATCGACCAGGGCTACGCCGACCAGAT
CCTGGTTTCTAACGACTGGCTGTTCGGTTTCTCTTCTTACGTTACCAACATCATGGATGTCCTGGACCGT
GTTAACCCGGATGGTATGGCGTTCATCCCTCTGCGTGTTATTCCATTCCTCCGTGAAAAAGGTGTTCCGG
ACGAGACTCTCGAAACGATCATGGTTGACAACCCAGCTCGTTTCCTGTCTCCGACCCTGCGTGCGAGCTG
ATAACTGCAGGCAAGCTTGGCACTGGCCGTCGTTTTACAACGTCGTGACTGGGAAAACCCTGGCGTTACC
CAACTTAATCGCCTTGCAGCACATCCCCCTTTCGCCAGCTGGCGTAATAGCGAAGAGGCCCGCACCGATC
GCCCTTCCCAACAGTTGCGCAGCCTGAATGGCGAATGGCAGCTTGGCTGTTTTGGCGGATGAGATAAGAT
TTTCAGCCTGATACAGATTAAATCAGAACGCAGAAGCGGTCTGATAAAACAGAATTTGCCTGGCGGCAGT
AGCGCGGTGGTCCCACCTGACCCCATGCCGAACTCAGAAGTGAAACGCCGTAGCGCCGATGGTAGTGTGG
GGTCTCCCCATGCGAGAGTAGGGAACTGCCAGGCATCAAATAAAACGAAAGGCTCAGTCGAAAGACTGGG
CCTTTCGTTTTATCTGTTGTTTGTCGGTGAACGCTCTCCTGAGTAGGACAAATCCGCCGGGAGCGGATTT
GAACGTTGCGAAGCAACGGCCCGGAGGGTGGCGGGCAGGACGCCCGCCATAAACTGCCAGGCATCAAATT
AAGCAGAAGGCCATCCTGACGGATGGCCTTTTTGCGTTTCTACAAACTCTTTTTGTTTATTTTTCTAAAT
ACATTCAAATATGTATCCGCTCATGAGACAATAACCCTGATAAATGCTTCAATAATATTGAAAAAGGAAG
AGTATGAGTATTCAACATTTCCGTGTCGCCCTTATTCCCTTTTTTGCGGCATTTTGCCTTCCTGTTTTTG
CTCACCCAGAAACGCTGGTGAAAGTAAAAGATGCTGAAGATCAGTTGGGTGCACGAGTGGGTTACATCGA
ACTGGATCTCAACAGCGGTAAGATCCTTGAGAGTTTTCGCCCCGAAGAACGTTCTCCAATGATGAGCACT
TTTAAAGTTCTGCTATGTGGCGCGGTATTATCCCGTGTTGACGCCGGGCAAGAGCAACTCGGTCGCCGCA
TACACTATTCTCAGAATGACTTGGTTGAGTACTCACCAGTCACAGAAAAGCATCTTACGGATGGCATGAC
AGTAAGAGAATTATGCAGTGCTGCCATAACCATGAGTGATAACACTGCGGCCAACTTACTTCTGACAACG
ATCGGAGGACCGAAGGAGCTAACCGCTTTTTTGCACAACATGGGGGATCATGTAACTCGCCTTGATCGTT
GGGAACCGGAGCTGAATGAAGCCATACCAAACGACGAGCGTGACACCACGATGCCTGTAGCAATGGCAAC
AACGTTGCGCAAACTATTAACTGGCGAACTACTTACTCTAGCTTCCCGGCAACAATTAATAGACTGGATG
GAGGCGGATAAAGTTGCAGGACCACTTCTGCGCTCGGCCCTTCCGGCTGGCTGGTTTATTGCTGATAAAT
CTGGAGCCGGTGAGCGTGGGTCTCGCGGTATCATTGCAGCACTGGGGCCAGATGGTAAGCCCTCCCGTAT
CGTAGTTATCTACACGACGGGGAGTCAGGCAACTATGGATGAACGAAATAGACAGATCGCTGAGATAGGT
GCCTCACTGATTAAGCATTGGTAACTGTCAGACCAAGTTTACTCATATATACTTTAGATTGATT
[38 nt withheld, positions 5315-5352]
A
[37 nt withheld, positions 5354-5390]
ATTTTGTTAAAATTCGCGTTAAATTTTTGTTAAATCAGCTCATTTTTTAACCAATAGGCCGAAATCGGCA
AAATCCCTTATAAATCAAAAGAATAGACCGAGATAGGGT
[37 nt withheld, positions 5500-5536]
AAAGAACGTGGACTCCAACGTCAAAGG
[141 nt withheld, positions 5564-5704]
G
[125 nt withheld, positions 5706-5830]
AAAGGATCTAGGTGAAGATCCTTTTTGATAATCTCATGACCAAAATCCCTTAACGTGAGTTTTCGTTCCA
CTGAGCGTCAGACCCCGTAGAAAAGATCAAAGGATCTTCTTGAGATCCTTTTTTTCTGCGCGTAATCTGC
TGCTTGCAAACAAAAAAACCACCGCTACCAGCGGTGGTTTGTTTGCCGGATCAAGAGCTACCAACTCTTT
TTCCGAAGGTAACTGGCTTCAGCAGAGCGCAGATACCAAATACTGTCCTTCTAGTGTAGCCGTAGTTAGG
CCACCACTTCAAGAACTCTGTAGCACCGCCTACATACCTCGCTCTGCTAATCCTGTTACCAGTGGCTGCT
GCCAGTGGCGATAAGTCGTGTCTTACCGGGTTGGACTCAAGACGATAGTTACCGGATAAGGCGCAGCGGT
CGGGCTGAACGGGGGGTTCGTGCACACAGCCCAGCTTGGAGCGAACGACCTACACCGAACTGAGATACCT
ACAGCGTGAGCTATGAGAAAGCGCCACGCTTCCCGAAGGGAGAAAGGCGGACAGGTATCCGGTAAGCGGC
AGGGTCGGAACAGGAGAGCGCACGAGGGAGCTTCCAGGGGGAAACGCCTGGTATCTTTATAGTCCTGTCG
GGTTTCGCCACCTCTGACTTGAGCGTCGATTTTTGTGATGCTCGTCAGGGGGGCGGAGCCTATGGAAAAA
CGCCAGCAACGCGGCCTTTTTACGGTTCCTGGCCTTTTGCTGGCCTTTTGCTCACATGTTCTTTCCTGCG
TTATCCCCTGATTCTGTGGATAACCGTATTACCGCCTTTGAGTGAGCTGATACCGCTCGCCGCAGCCGAA
CGACCGAGCGCAGCGAGTCAGTGAGCGAGGAAGCGGAAGAGCGCCTGATGCGGTATTTTCTCCTTACGCA
TCTGTGCGGTATTTCACACCGCATATATGGTGCACTCTCAGTACAATCTGCTCTGATGCCGCATAGTTAA
GCCAGTATACACTCCGCTATCGCTACGTGACTGGGTCATGGCTGCGCCCCGACACCCGCCAACACCCGCT
GACGCGCCCTGACGGGCTTGTCTGCTCCCGGCATCCGCTTACAGACAAGCTGTGACCGTCTCCGGGAGCT
GCATGTGTCAGAGGTTTTCACCGTCATCACCGAAACGCGCGAGGCAGCTGCGGTAAAGCTCATCAGCGTG
GTCGTGCAGCGATTCACAGATGTCTGCCTGTTCATCCGCGTCCAGCTCGTTGAGTTTCTCCAGAAGCGTT
AATGTCTGGCTTCTGATAAAGCGGGCCATGTTAAGGGCGGTTTTTTCCTGTTTGGTCACTGATGCCTCCG
TGTAAGGGGGATTTCTGTTCATGGGGGTAATGATACCGATGAAACGAGAGAGGATGCTCACGATACGGGT
TACTGATGATGAACATGCCCGGTTACTGGAACGTTGTGAGGGTAAACAACTGGCGGTATGGATGCGGCGG
GACCAGAGAAAAATCACTCAGGGTCAATGCCAGCGCTTCGTTAATACAGATGTAGGTGTTCCACAGGGTA
GCCAGCAGCATCCTGCGATGCAGATCCGGAACATAATGGTGCAGGGCGCTGACTTCCGCGTTTCCAGACT
TTACGAAACACGGAAACCGAAGACCATTCATGTTGTTGCTCAGGTCGCAGACGTTTTGCAGCAGCAGTCG
CTTCACGTTCGCTCGCGTATCGGTGATTCATTCTGCTAACCAGTAAGGCAACCCCGCCAGCCTAGCCGGG
TCCTCAACGACAGGAGCACGATCATGCGCACCCGTGGCCAGGACCCAACGCTGCCCGAAATT
Features (pLannotate 1.2.2; 19 found; start..end, strand, type, name):
      3..80      +  promoter       lacIq promoter: lacI (mutant); In the lacIq allele, a single base change in the promoter boosts expression of the lacI gene about 10-fold.
     81..1163    +  CDS            lacI: lac repressor; lacI; The lac repressor binds to the lac operator to inhibit transcription in E. coli. This inhibition can be relieved by adding lactose or isopropyl-β-D-thiogalactopyranoside (IPTG).
   1176..1197    +  protein_bind   CAP binding site: CAP binding activates transcription in the presence of cAMP. E. coli catabolite activator protein
   1216..1233    +  promoter       tet promoter (fragment): E. coli promoter for tetracycline efflux protein gene
   1406..1434    +  promoter       tac promoter: strong E. coli promoter; hybrid between the trp and lac UV5 promoters
   1442..1458    +  protein_bind   lac operator: The lac repressor binds to the lac operator to inhibit transcription in E. coli. This inhibition can be relieved by adding lactose or isopropyl-β-D-thiogalactopyranoside (IPTG). lac repressor encoded by lacI
   1528..2628    +  CDS            MBP: maltose binding protein from E. coli; malE (mutated); This version of the gene does not encode a signal sequence, so MBP will remain in the cytosol.
   2710..3708    +  CDS            opd (fragment): OPD_BREDI - Experimental evidence at protein level: Swiss-Prot protein existence level 1. Has an unusual substrate specificity for synthetic organophosphate triesters and phosphorofluoridates. All of the phosphate triesters found to be substrates are synthetic compounds. The identity of any naturally occurring substrate for the enzyme is unknown. Has no detectable activity with phosphate monoesters or diesters and no activity as an esterase or protease. It catalyzes the hydrolysis of the insecticide paraoxon at a rate approaching the diffusion limit and thus appears to be optimally evolved for
   3731..3885    +  CDS            lacZα (fragment): LacZα fragment of β-galactosidase; lacZ fragment
   3978..4093    +  ncRNA          5S rRNA: Accession: RF00001 - 5S ribosomal RNA
   4097..4183    +  terminator     rrnB T1 terminator: Escherichia coli rrnB; transcription terminator T1 from the E. coli rrnB gene
   4275..4302    +  terminator     rrnB T2 terminator: transcription terminator T2 from the E. coli rrnB gene
   4322..4413    +  promoter       AmpR promoter: bla
   4414..5274    +  CDS            AmpR: β-lactamase; bla; confers resistance to ampicillin, carbenicillin, and related antibiotics
   5316..5829    -  rep_origin     M13 ori (sequence partly withheld): M13 bacteriophage origin of replication; arrow indicates direction of (+) strand synthesis
   5940..6528    +  rep_origin     ori: high-copy-number ColE1/pMB1/pBR322/pUC origin of replication
   6714..6856    -  misc_feature   bom: basis of mobility region from pBR322
   6958..7149    -  CDS            rop: Rop protein, which maintains plasmids at low copy number; rop
   7166..7546    +  CDS            YPB1_ECOLX: Protein predicted: Swiss-Prot protein existence level 4. From Escherichia coli.
