>Addgene plasmid #111640 | PTE_27 | addgene full sequence | sequence record 213424 | Addgene NGS Result
ATTCTGAAATGAGCTGTTGACAATTAATCATCGGCTCGTATAATGTGTGGAATTGTGAGCGGATAACAAT
TTCACACAGGAAACAGCCAGTCCGTTTAGGTGTTTTCACGAGCACTTCACCAACAAGGACCATAGATTAT
GAAAACTGAAGAAGGTAAACTGGTAATCTGGATTAACGGCGATAAAGGCTATAACGGTCTCGCTGAAGTC
GGTAAGAAATTCGAGAAAGATACCGGAATTAAAGTCACCGTTGAGCATCCGGATAAACTGGAAGAGAAAT
TCCCACAGGTTGCGGCAACTGGCGATGGCCCTGACATTATCTTCTGGGCACACGACCGCTTTGGTGGCTA
CGCTCAATCTGGCCTGTTGGCTGAAATCACCCCGGACAAAGCGTTCCAGGACAAGCTGTATCCGTTTACC
TGGGATGCCGTACGTTACAACGGCAAGCTGATTGCTTACCCGATCGCTGTTGAAGCGTTATCGCTGATTT
ATAACAAAGATCTGCTGCCGAACCCGCCAAAAACCTGGGAAGAGATCCCGGCGCTGGATAAAGAACTGAA
AGCGAAAGGTAAGAGCGCGCTGATGTTCAACCTGCAAGAACCGTACTTCACCTGGCCGCTGATTGCTGCT
GACGGGGGTTATGCGTTCAAGTATGAAAACGGCAAGTACGACATTAAAGACGTGGGCGTGGATAACGCTG
GCGCGAAAGCGGGTCTGACCTTCCTGGTTGACCTGATTAAAAACAAACACATGAATGCAGACACCGATTA
CTCCATCGCAGAAGCTGCCTTTAATAAAGGCGAAACAGCGATGACCATCAACGGCCCGTGGGCATGGTCC
AACATCGACACCAGCAAAGTGAATTATGGTGTAACGGTACTGCCGACCTTCAAGGGTCAACCATCCAAAC
CGTTCGTTGGCGTGCTGAGCGCAGGTATTAACGCCGCCAGTCCGAACAAAGAGCTGGCAAAAGAGTTCCT
CGAAAACTATCTGCTGACTGATGAAGGTCTGGAAGCGGTTAATAAAGACAAACCGCTGGGTGCCGTAGCG
CTGAAGTCTTACGAGGAAGAGTTGGCGAAAGATCCACGTATTGCCGCCACCATGGAAAACGCCCAGAAAG
GTGAAATCATGCCGAACATCCCGCAGATGTCCGCTTTCTGGTATGCCGTGCGTACTGCGGTGATCAACGC
CGCCAGCGGTCGTCAGACTGTCGATGAAGCCCTGAAAGACGCGCAGACTAATTCGAGCTCGAACAACAAC
AACAATAACAATAACAACAACCTCGGGATCGAGGGAAGGATTTCAGAATTCATCACCAACAGCGGCGATC
GTATCAACACCGTTCGTGGTCCGATCACCATCTCTGAGGCCGGTTTCACTCTGATGCATGAGCATATCTG
CGGTTCTTCTGCGGGTTTTCTCCGCGCTTGGCCGGAGTTCTTCGGTTCCCGTGATGCACTGGCGGAAAAA
GCGGTTCGCGGCCTCCGTCGCGCTCGTGCTGCCGGCGTTCGTACCATCGTTGATGTTTCTACCTTTGATC
TCGGCCGTGACGTTGAGCTGCTCGCCGAAGTTTCTGAAGCGGCGGACGTTCACATCGTCGCGGCGACGGG
TCTGTGGTTCGACCCGCCTCTGTCTATGCGCCTGCGTTCTGTTGAGGAACTCACCCAGTTCTTTCTGCGC
GAAATCCAGTACGGTATCGAGGATACCGGCATCCGTGCAGGTATCATCAAAGTTGCGACCACCGGTAAAG
CCACGCCGTTCCAGGAGCGTGTACTCCGTGCGGCTGCACGCGCCTCTCTCGCGACCGGTGTGCCTGTTAC
CACCCATACCGATGCTTCTCAGCGTGACGGTGAGCAGCAGGCGGACATCTTCGAATCTGAAGGCCTCGAT
CCGAGCCGTGTTTGCATTGGTCATTCTGACGACACCGACGACCTGGACTACCTGACCGCTCTCGCAGCTC
GCGGTTATCTGATTGGTCTGGATGGCATTCCGCACAGCGCGATCGGCCTGGAAGACAACGCGTCCGCTGC
CGCGCTGCTGGGCCTGCGCTCTTGGCAAACCCGTGCCCTCCTGATCAAAGCGCTGATCGACCAGGGCTAC
GCCGACCAGATCCTGGTTTCTAACGACTGGCTGTTCGGTTTCTCTTCTTACGTTACCAACATCATGGATG
TCCTGGACCGTGTTAACCCGGATGGTATGGCGTTCATCCCTCTGCGTGTTATTCCATTCCTCCGTGAAAA
AGGTGTTCCGGACGAGACTCTCGAAACGATCATGGTTGACAACCCAGCTCGTTTCCTGTCTCCGACCCTG
CGTGCGAGCTGATAACTGCAGGCAAGCTTGGCACTGGCCGTCGTTTTACAACGTCGTGACTGGGAAAACC
CTGGCGTTACCCAACTTAATCGCCTTGCAGCACATCCCCCTTTCGCCAGCTGGCGTAATAGCGAAGAGGC
CCGCACCGATCGCCCTTCCCAACAGTTGCGCAGCCTGAATGGCGAATGGCAGCTTGGCTGTTTTGGCGGA
TGAGATAAGATTTTCAGCCTGATACAGATTAAATCAGAACGCAGAAGCGGTCTGATAAAACAGAATTTGC
CTGGCGGCAGTAGCGCGGTGGTCCCACCTGACCCCATGCCGAACTCAGAAGTGAAACGCCGTAGCGCCGA
TGGTAGTGTGGGGTCTCCCCATGCGAGAGTAGGGAACTGCCAGGCATCAAATAAAACGAAAGGCTCAGTC
GAAAGACTGGGCCTTTCGTTTTATCTGTTGTTTGTCGGTGAACGCTCTCCTGAGTAGGACAAATCCGCCG
GGAGCGGATTTGAACGTTGCGAAGCAACGGCCCGGAGGGTGGCGGGCAGGACGCCCGCCATAAACTGCCA
GGCATCAAATTAAGCAGAAGGCCATCCTGACGGATGGCCTTTTTGCGTTTCTACAAACTCTTTTGTTTAT
TTTTCTAAATACATTCAAATATGTATCCGCTCATGAGACAATAACCCTGATAAATGCTTCAATAATATTG
AAAAAGGAAGAGTATGAGTATTCAACATTTCCGTGTCGCCCTTATTCCCTTTTTTGCGGCATTTTGCCTT
CCTGTTTTTGCTCACCCAGAAACGCTGGTGAAAGTAAAAGATGCTGAAGATCAGTTGGGTGCACGAGTGG
GTTACATCGAACTGGATCTCAACAGCGGTAAGATCCTTGAGAGTTTTCGCCCCGAAGAACGTTTCCCAAT
GATGAGCACTTTTAAAGTTCTGCTATGTGGCGCGGTATTATCCCGTGTTGACGCCGGGCAAGAGCAACTC
GGTCGCCGCATACACTATTCTCAGAATGACTTGGTTGAGTACTCACCAGTCACAGAAAAGCATCTTACGG
ATGGCATGACAGTAAGAGAATTATGCAGTGCTGCCATAACCATGAGTGATAACACTGCGGCCAACTTACT
TCTGACAACGATCGGAGGACCGAAGGAGCTAACCGCTTTTTTGCACAACATGGGGGATCATGTAACTCGC
CTTGATCGTTGGGAACCGGAGCTGAATGAAGCCATACCAAACGACGAGCGTGACACCACGATGCCTGTAG
CAATGGCAACAACGTTGCGCAAACTATTAACTGGCGAACTACTTACTCTAGCTTCCCGGCAACAATTAAT
AGACTGGATGGAGGCGGATAAAGTTGCAGGACCACTTCTGCGCTCGGCCCTTCCGGCTGGCTGGTTTATT
GCTGATAAATCTGGAGCCGGTGAGCGTGGGTCTCGCGGTATCATTGCAGCACTGGGGCCAGATGGTAAGC
CCTCCCGTATCGTAGTTATCTACACGACGGGGAGTCAGGCAACTATGGATGAACGAAATAGACAGATCGC
TGAGATAGGTGCCTCACTGATTAAGCATTGGTAACTGTCAGACCAAGTTTACTCATATATACTTTAGATT
GATT
[38 nt withheld, positions 3925-3962]
A
[37 nt withheld, positions 3964-4000]
ATTTTGTTAAAATTCGCGTTAAATTTTTGTTAAATCAGCTCATTTTTTAACCAATAGGCCGAAATCGGCA
AAATCCCTTATAAATCAAAAGAATAGCCCGAGATAGGGT
[37 nt withheld, positions 4110-4146]
AAAGAACGTGGACTCCAACGTCAAAGG
[141 nt withheld, positions 4174-4314]
G
[125 nt withheld, positions 4316-4440]
AAAGGATCTAGGTGAAGATCCTTTTTGATAATCTCATGACCAAAATCCCTTAACGTGAGTTTTCGTTCCA
CTGAGCGTCAGACCCCGTAGAAAAGATCAAAGGATCTTCTTGAGATCCTTTTTTTCTGCGCGTAATCTGC
TGCTTGCAAACAAAAAAACCACCGCTACCAGCGGTGGTTTGTTTGCCGGATCAAGAGCTACCAACTCTTT
TTCCGAAGGTAACTGGCTTCAGCAGAGCGCAGATACCAAATACTGTCCTTCTAGTGTAGCCGTAGTTAGG
CCACCACTTCAAGAACTCTGTAGCACCGCCTACATACCTCGCTCTGCTAATCCTGTTACCAGTGGCTGCT
GCCAGTGGCGATAAGTCGTGTCTTACCGGGTTGGACTCAAGACGATAGTTACCGGATAAGGCGCAGCGGT
CGGGCTGAACGGGGGGTTCGTGCACACAGCCCAGCTTGGAGCGAACGACCTACACCGAACTGAGATACCT
ACAGCGTGAGCTATGAGAAAGCGCCACGCTTCCCGAAGGGAGAAAGGCGGACAGGTATCCGGTAAGCGGC
AGGGTCGGAACAGGAGAGCGCACGAGGGAGCTTCCAGGGGGAAACGCCTGGTATCTTTATAGTCCTGTCG
GGTTTCGCCACCTCTGACTTGAGCGTCGATTTTTGTGATGCTCGTCAGGGGGGCGGAGCCTATGGAAAAA
CGCCAGCAACGCGGCCTTTTTACGGTTCCTGGCCTTTTGCTGGCCTTTTGCTCACATGTTCTTTCCTGCG
TTATCCCCTGATTCTGTGGATAACCGTATTACCGCCTTTGAGTGAGCTGATACCGCTCGCCGCAGCCGAA
CGACCGAGCGCAGCGAGTCAGTGAGCGAGGAAGCGGAAGAGCGCCTGATGCGGTATTTTCTCCTTACGCA
TCTGTGCGGTATTTCACACCGCATATGGTGCACTCTCAGTACAATCTGCTCTGATGCCGCATAGTTAAGC
CAGTATACACTCCGCTATCGCTACGTGACTGGGTCATGGCTGCGCCCCGACACCCGCCAACACCCGCTGA
CGCGCCCTGACGGGCTTGTCTGCTCCCGGCATCCGCTTACAGACAAGCTGTGACCGTCTCCGGGAGCTGC
ATGTGTCAGAGGTTTTCACCGTCATCACCGAAACGCGCGAGGCAGCTGCGGTAAAGCTCATCAGCGTGGT
CGTGCAGCGATTCACAGATGTCTGCCTGTTCATCCGCGTCCAGCTCGTTGAGTTTCTCCAGAAGCGTTAA
TGTCTGGCTTCTGATAAAGCGGGCCATGTTAAGGGCGGTTTTTTCCTGTTTGGTCACTGATGCCTCCGTG
TAAGGGGGATTTCTGTTCATGGGGGTAATGATACCGATGAAACGAGAGAGGATGCTCACGATACGGGTTA
CTGATGATGAACATGCCCGGTTACTGGAACGTTGTGAGGGTAAACAACTGGCGGTATGGATGCGGCGGGA
CCAGAGAAAAATCACTCAGGGTCAATGCCAGCGCTTCGTTAATACAGATGTAGGTGTTCCACAGGGTAGC
CAGCAGCATCCTGCGATGCAGATCCGGAACATAATGGTGCAGGGCGCTGACTTCCGCGTTTCCAGACTTT
ACGAAACACGGAAACCGAAGACCATTCATGTTGTTGCTCAGGTCGCAGACGTTTTGCAGCAGCAGTCGCT
TCACGTTCGCTCGCGTATCGGTGATTCATTCTGCTAACCAGTAAGGCAACCCCGCCAGCCTAGCCGGGTC
CTCAACGACAGGAGCACGATCATGCGCACCCGTGGCCAGGACCCAACGCTGCCCGAAATTCCGACACCAT
CGAATGGTGCAAAACCTTTCGCGGTATGGCATGATAGCGCCCGGAAGAGAGTCAATTCAGGGTGGTGAAT
GTGAAACCAGTAACGTTATACGATGTCGCAGAGTATGCCGGTGTCTCTTATCAGACCGTTTCCCGCGTGG
TGAACCAGGCCAGCCACGTTTCTGCGAAAACGCGGGAAAAAGTGGAAGCGGCGATGGCGGAGCTGAATTA
CATTCCCAACCGCGTGGCACAACAACTGGCGGGCAAACAGTCGTTGCTGATTGGCGTTGCCACCTCCAGT
CTGGCCCTGCACGCGCCGTCGCAAATTGTCGCGGCGATTAAATCTCGCGCCGATCAACTGGGTGCCAGCG
TGGTGGTGTCGATGGTAGAACGAAGCGGCGTCGAAGCCTGTAAAGCGGCGGTGCACAATCTTCTCGCGCA
ACGCGTCAGTGGGCTGATCATTAACTATCCGCTGGATGACCAGGATGCCATTGCTGTGGAAGCTGCCTGC
ACTAATGTTCCGGCGTTATTTCTTGATGTCTCTGACCAGACACCCATCAACAGTATTATTTTCTCCCATG
AAGACGGTACGCGACTGGGCGTGGAGCATCTGGTCGCATTGGGTCACCAGCAAATCGCGCTGTTAGCGGG
CCCATTAAGTTCTGTCTCGGCGCGTCTGCGTCTGGCTGGCTGGCATAAATATCTCACTCGCAATCAAATT
CAGCCGATAGCGGAACGGGAAGGCGACTGGAGTGCCATGTCCGGTTTTCAACAAACCATGCAAATGCTGA
ATGAGGGCATCGTTCCCACTGCGATGCTGGTTGCCAACGATCAGATGGCGCTGGGCGCAATGCGCGCCAT
TACCGAGTCCGGGCTGCGCGTTGGTGCGGATATCTCGGTAGTGGGATACGACGATACCGAAGACAGCTCA
TGTTATATCCCGCCGTTAACCACCATCAAACAGGATTTTCGCCTGCTGGGGCAAACCAGCGTGGACCGCT
TGCTGCAACTCTCTCAGGGCCAGGCGGTGAAGGGCAATCAGCTGTTGCCCGTCTCACTGGTGAAAAGAAA
AACCACCCTGGCGCCCAATACGCAAACCGCCTCTCCCCGCGCGTTGGCCGATTCATTAATGCAGCTGGCA
CGACAGGTTTCCCGACTGGAAAGCGGGCAGTGAGCGCAACGCAATTAATGTAAGTTAGCTCACTCATTAG
GCACAATTCTCATGTTTGACAGCTTATCATCGACTGCACGGTGCACCAATGCTTCTGGCGTCAGGCAGCC
ATCGGAAGCTGTGGTATGGCTGTGCAGGTCGTAAATCACTGCATAATTCGTGTCGCTCAAGGCGCACTCC
CGTTCTGGATAATGTTTTTTGCGCCGACATCATAACGGTTCTGGCAAAT
Features (pLannotate 1.2.2; 19 found; start..end, strand, type, name):
     17..45      +  promoter       tac promoter: strong E. coli promoter; hybrid between the trp and lac UV5 promoters
     53..69      +  protein_bind   lac operator: The lac repressor binds to the lac operator to inhibit transcription in E. coli. This inhibition can be relieved by adding lactose or isopropyl-β-D-thiogalactopyranoside (IPTG). lac repressor encoded by lacI
    139..1239    +  CDS            MBP: maltose binding protein from E. coli; malE (mutated); This version of the gene does not encode a signal sequence, so MBP will remain in the cytosol.
   1321..2319    +  CDS            opd (fragment): OPD_BREDI - Experimental evidence at protein level: Swiss-Prot protein existence level 1. Has an unusual substrate specificity for synthetic organophosphate triesters and phosphorofluoridates. All of the phosphate triesters found to be substrates are synthetic compounds. The identity of any naturally occurring substrate for the enzyme is unknown. Has no detectable activity with phosphate monoesters or diesters and no activity as an esterase or protease. It catalyzes the hydrolysis of the insecticide paraoxon at a rate approaching the diffusion limit and thus appears to be optimally evolved for
   2342..2496    +  CDS            lacZα (fragment): LacZα fragment of β-galactosidase; lacZ fragment
   2589..2704    +  ncRNA          5S rRNA: Accession: RF00001 - 5S ribosomal RNA
   2708..2794    +  terminator     rrnB T1 terminator: Escherichia coli rrnB; transcription terminator T1 from the E. coli rrnB gene
   2886..2913    +  terminator     rrnB T2 terminator: transcription terminator T2 from the E. coli rrnB gene
   2932..3023    +  promoter       AmpR promoter: bla
   3024..3884    +  CDS            AmpR: β-lactamase; bla; confers resistance to ampicillin, carbenicillin, and related antibiotics
   3926..4439    -  rep_origin     M13 ori (sequence partly withheld): M13 bacteriophage origin of replication; arrow indicates direction of (+) strand synthesis
   4550..5138    +  rep_origin     ori: high-copy-number ColE1/pMB1/pBR322/pUC origin of replication
   5324..5464    -  misc_feature   bom: basis of mobility region from pBR322
   5566..5757    -  CDS            rop: Rop protein, which maintains plasmids at low copy number; rop
   5774..6154    +  CDS            YPB1_ECOLX: Protein predicted: Swiss-Prot protein existence level 4. From Escherichia coli.
   6253..6330    +  promoter       lacIq promoter: lacI (mutant); In the lacIq allele, a single base change in the promoter boosts expression of the lacI gene about 10-fold.
   6331..7413    +  CDS            lacI: lac repressor; lacI; The lac repressor binds to the lac operator to inhibit transcription in E. coli. This inhibition can be relieved by adding lactose or isopropyl-β-D-thiogalactopyranoside (IPTG).
   7426..7447    +  protein_bind   CAP binding site: CAP binding activates transcription in the presence of cAMP. E. coli catabolite activator protein
   7466..7483    +  promoter       tet promoter (fragment): E. coli promoter for tetracycline efflux protein gene
