[The description below was written by a language model from this plasmid's Addgene catalogue record and pLannotate feature annotations shown in this document.]
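Description:
PTE_27 is a bacterial expression plasmid built on the pMal C2 backbone that produces a computationally designed phosphotriesterase variant as a fusion to maltose-binding protein. The synthetic insert of about 1 kb, one of a series of FuncLib designs, was cloned between EcoRI and PstI sites that both remain intact. In both sequence records it is annotated as matching the opd organophosphate-hydrolysing enzyme of Brevundimonas diminuta, which acts on synthetic phosphotriesters such as the insecticide paraoxon. It lies downstream of a signal-sequence-less malE gene, so the N-terminal MBP fusion stays in the cytosol. MBP fusions are generally used to aid solubility and allow amylose affinity purification. Transcription is driven by the hybrid tac promoter with an adjacent lac operator, and the plasmid carries its own lacI gene under the lacIq promoter, giving tight repression that is relieved by IPTG. A residual lacZα fragment follows the cloning site, and the rrnB T1 and T2 terminators close the expression unit.

The plasmid is maintained in E. coli through a ColE1/pMB1-type origin and selected with ampicillin via β-lactamase. The pBR322-derived bom and rop regions are also present, although the catalogue lists it as high copy. An M13 origin allows single-stranded DNA production with helper phage. The catalogue's total vector size of 1008 bp simply repeats the insert length. The depositor and sequencing-derived full records are about 7.64 kb, consistent with backbone plus insert, and they show the same feature set from different start points. The record supports use for expressing and characterising this designed enzyme as part of a repertoire of functionally diverse active-site variants.
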