Addgene plasmid #111640: PTE_27
Purpose: Funclib design PTE_27
Depositing lab: Sarel Fleishman. Depositing organization: Weizmann Institute of Science. Publication: Automated Design of Efficient and Functionally Diverse Enzyme Repertoires. Khersonsky O, Lipsh R, Avizemer Z, Ashani Y, Goldsmith M, Leader H, Dym O, Rogotner S, Trudeau DL, Prilusky J, Amengual-Rigo P, Guallar V, Tawfik DS, Fleishman SJ. Mol Cell. 2018 Oct 4;72(1):178-186.e5. doi: 10.1016/j.molcel.2018.08.033. Epub 2018 Sep 27. PubMed 30270109.
Backbone
  Vector backbone: pMal C2
  Backbone manufacturer: NEB
  Backbone size w/o insert (bp): 6634
  Total vector size (bp): 1008
  Vector type: Bacterial Expression
Growth in bacteria
  Bacterial resistance: Ampicillin, 100 μg/mL
  Growth temperature: 37°C
  Growth strain: DH5alpha
  Copy number: High Copy
Gene/Insert
  Gene/Insert name: PTE_27 (alt name: Funclib design PTE_27)
  Species: Synthetic
  Insert size (bp): 1008
  Promoter: pTac
  Tag / fusion protein: MBP (N terminal on backbone)
  Cloning method: Restriction Enzyme; 5′ cloning site EcoRI (not destroyed); 3′ cloning site PstI (not destroyed)
  Sequencing primers: 5′ GACGCGCAGACTAATTCGAGCTC; 3′ CAGGGTTTTCCCAGTCACGACGTTGTAA
Terms and licenses: Academic/Nonprofit Terms; Industry Terms: Not Available to Industry
How to cite: PTE_27 was a gift from Sarel Fleishman (Addgene plasmid # 111640 ; http://n2t.net/addgene:111640 ; RRID:Addgene_111640)
